>Addgene plasmid #208884 | TLNRD1_2E_eGFP | addgene full sequence | sequence record 416569 | Addgene NGS Result
GCATTTATCAGGGTTATTGTCTCATGAGCGGATACATATTTGAATGTATTTAGAAAAATAAACAAATAGG
GGTTCCGCGCACATTTCCCCGAAAAGTGCCACCTGACGTCGACGGATCGGGAGATCTCCCGATCCCCTAT
GGTGCACTCTCAGTACAATCTGCTCTGATGCCGCATAGTTAAGCCAGTATCTGCTCCCTGCTTGTGTGTT
GGAGGTCGCTGAGTAGTGCGCGAGCAAAATTTAAGCTACAACAAGGCAAGGCTTGACCGACAATTGCATG
AAGAATCTGCTTAGGGTTAGGCGTTTTGCGCTGCTTCGCGATGTACGGGCCAGATATACGCGTTGACATT
GATTATTGACTAGTTATTAATAGTAATCAATTACGGGGTCATTAGTTCATAGCCCATATATGGAGTTCCG
CGTTACATAACTTACGGTAAATGGCCCGCCTGGCTGACCGCCCAACGACCCCCGCCCATTGACGTCAATA
ATGACGTATGTTCCCATAGTAACGCCAATAGGGACTTTCCATTGACGTCAATGGGTGGAGTATTTACGGT
AAACTGCCCACTTGGCAGTACATCAAGTGTATCATATGCCAAGTACGCCCCCTATTGACGTCAATGACGG
TAAATGGCCCGCCTGGCATTATGCCCAGTACATGACCTTATGGGACTTTCCTACTTGGCAGTACATCTAC
GTATTAGTCATCGCTATTACCATGGTGATGCGGTTTTGGCAGTACATCAATGGGCGTGGATAGCGGTTTG
ACTCACGGGGATTTCCAAGTCTCCACCCCATTGACGTCAATGGGAGTTTGTTTTGGCACCAAAATCAACG
GGACTTTCCAAAATGTCGTAACAACTCCGCCCCATTGACGCAAATGGGCGGTAGGCGTGTACGGTGGGAG
GTCTATATAAGCAGAGCTCTCTGGCTAACTAGAGAACCCACTGCTTACTGGCTTATCGAAATTAATACGA
CTCACTATAGGGAGACCCAAGCTGGCTAGCGTTTAAACTTAAGCTTGCCACCATGAGCAAGGGCGAGGAG
CTGTTCACCGGGGTGGTGCCCATCCTGGTCGAGCTGGACGGCGACGTAAACGGCCACAAGTTCAGCGTGT
CCGGCGAGGGCGAGGGCGATGCCACCTACGGCAAGCTGACCCTGAAGTTCATCTGCACCACCGGCAAGCT
GCCCGTGCCCTGGCCCACCCTCGTGACCACCCTGACCTACGGCGTGCAGTGCTTCAGCCGCTACCCCGAC
CACATGAAGCAGCACGACTTCTTCAAGTCCGCCATGCCCGAAGGCTACGTCCAGGAGCGCACCATCTTCT
TCAAGGACGACGGCAACTACAAGACCCGCGCCGAGGTGAAGTTCGAGGGCGACACCCTGGTGAACCGCAT
CGAGCTGAAGGGCATCGACTTCAAGGAGGACGGCAACATCCTGGGGCACAAGCTGGAGTACAACTACAAC
AGCCACAACGTCTATATCATGGCCGACAAGCAGAAGAACGGCATCAAGGTGAACTTCAAGATCCGCCACA
ACATCGAGGACGGCAGCGTGCAGCTCGCCGACCACTACCAGCAGAACACCCCCATCGGCGACGGCCCCGT
GCTGCTGCCCGACAACCACTACCTGAGCACCCAGTCCGCCCTGAGCAAAGACCCCAACGAGAAGCGCGAT
CACATGGTCCTGCTGGAGTTCGTGACCGCCGCCGGGATCACTCACGGCATGGACGAGCTGTACAAGGGTA
CCGAGCTCGGATCCATGGCCTCTGGCAGCGCCGGAAAACCTACCGGCGAGGCCGCATCCCCCGCCCCTGC
TAGCGCTATCGGCGGCGCCAGCAGCCAGCCCAGAAAGAGACTGGTGTCCGTGTGCGACCACTGCAAGGGC
AAAATGCAGCTGGTGGCCGACCTGCTGCTCCTGTCCAGCGAGGCTAGACCTGTGCTGTTCGAGGGCCCAG
CTTCTAGCGGCGCCGGCGCTGAAAGCTTCGAGCAGTGCAGAGATACAATCATCGCCCGGACCAAGGGCCT
GTCTATCCTGACCCACGACGTGCAGTCTCAACTGAACATGGGCAGATTCGGCGAAGCCGGCGACAGCCTG
GTGGAGCTGGGCGACCTGGTTGTGAGCCTGACCGAGTGCAGCGCCCACGCCGCCTACCTGGCCGCCGTGG
CCACACCTGGCGCCCAGCCTGCCCAGCCTGGACTGGTGGACCGGTACAGAGTGACCAGATGCCGGCACGA
GGTGGAACAGGGCTGCGCCGTCCTGAGGGCCACCCCTCTGGCCGATATGACCCCCCAGCTGCTCCTGGAA
GTGAGCCAGGGACTGAGCCGCAACCTGGAATTCCTGACCGACGCCTGCGCCCTGGCCTCTGATAAGAGCC
GGGATCGGTTCAGCAGAGAGCAGTTTAAGCTGGGCGTGAAGTGCATGTCAACAAGCGCCAGCGCCCTGCT
GGCTTGCGTCGAGGAAGTGAAGGTGGCCCCTAGCGAGCTGGCCAGAAGCCGGTGCGCTCTTTTTAGCGGC
CCCCTGGTCCAGGCCGTGTCCGCCCTGGTGGGCTTCGCCACCGAGCCTCAGTTCCTGGGAAGAGCCGCCG
CTGTTTCTGCCGAGGGTAAGGCCGTGCAAACAGCCATCCTGGGCGGCGCTATGAGCGTGGTGAGCGCCTG
TGTGCTGCTGACACAGTGTCTGAGAGATCTGGCCCAGCACCCCGACGGCGGAGCAAAGATGAGCGACCAT
AGAGAGCGGCTGCGGAACTCTGCCTGTGCCGTGTCTGAAGGATGTACCCTGCTGAGCCAAGCTCTGAGAG
AAAGATCCTCCCCAAGAACACTGCCTCCAGTGAACAGCAACAGCGTGAATTAACTCGAGTCTAGAGGGCC
CGTTTAAACCCGCTGATCAGCCTCGACTGTGCCTTCTAGTTGCCAGCCATCTGTTGTTTGCCCCTCCCCC
GTGCCTTCCTTGACCCTGGAAGGTGCCACTCCCACTGTCCTTTCCTAATAAAATGAGGAAATTGCATCGC
ATTGTCTGAGTAGGTGTCATTCTATTCTGGGGGGTGGGGTGGGGCAGGACAGCAAGGGGGAGGATTGGGA
AGACAATAGCAGGCATGCTGGGGATGCGGTGGGCTCTATGGCTTCTGAGGCGGAAAGAACCAGCTGGGGC
TCTAGGGGGTATCCCC
[124 nt withheld, positions 3167-3290]
C
[91 nt withheld, positions 3292-3382]
A
[49 nt withheld, positions 3384-3432]
CCTTTGACGTTGGAGTCCACGTTCTTT
[37 nt withheld, positions 3460-3496]
ACCCTATCTCGGTCTATTCTTTTGATTTATAAGGGATTTTGCCGATTTCGGCCTATTGGTTAAAAAATGA
GCTGATTTAACAAAAATTTAACGCGAATTAATTCTGTGGAATGTGTGTCAGTTAGGGTGTGGAAAGTCCC
CAGGCTCCCCAGCAGGCAGAAGTATGCAAAGCATGCATCTCAATTAGTCAGCAACCAGGTGTGGAAAGTC
CCCAGGCTCCCCAGCAGGCAGAAGTATGCAAAGCATGCATCTCAATTAGTCAGCAACCATAGTCCCGCCC
CTAACTCCGCCCATCCCGCCCCTAACTCCGCCCAGTTCCGCCCATTCTCCGCCCCATGGCTGACTAATTT
TTTTTATTTATGCAGAGGCCGAGGCCGCCTCTGCCTCTGAGCTATTCCAGAAGTAGTGAGGAGGCTTTTT
TGGAGGCCTAGGCTTTTGCAAAAAGCTCCCGGGAGCTTGTATATCCATTTTCGGATCTGATCAAGAGACA
GGATGAGGATCGTTTCGCATGATTGAACAAGATGGATTGCACGCAGGTTCTCCGGCCGCTTGGGTGGAGA
GGCTATTCGGCTATGACTGGGCACAACAGACAATCGGCTGCTCTGATGCCGCCGTGTTCCGGCTGTCAGC
GCAGGGGCGCCCGGTTCTTTTTGTCAAGACCGACCTGTCCGGTGCCCTGAATGAACTGCAGGACGAGGCA
GCGCGGCTATCGTGGCTGGCCACGACGGGCGTTCCTTGCGCAGCTGTGCTCGACGTTGTCACTGAAGCGG
GAAGGGACTGGCTGCTATTGGGCGAAGTGCCGGGGCAGGATCTCCTGTCATCTCACCTTGCTCCTGCCGA
GAAAGTATCCATCATGGCTGATGCAATGCGGCGGCTGCATACGCTTGATCCGGCTACCTGCCCATTCGAC
CACCAAGCGAAACATCGCATCGAGCGAGCACGTACTCGGATGGAAGCCGGTCTTGTCGATCAGGATGATC
TGGACGAAGAGCATCAGGGGCTCGCGCCAGCCGAACTGTTCGCCAGGCTCAAGGCGCGCATGCCCGACGG
CGAGGATCTCGTCGTGACCCATGGCGATGCCTGCTTGCCGAATATCATGGTGGAAAATGGCCGCTTTTCT
GGATTCATCGACTGTGGCCGGCTGGGTGTGGCGGACCGCTATCAGGACATAGCGTTGGCTACCCGTGATA
TTGCTGAAGAGCTTGGCGGCGAATGGGCTGACCGCTTCCTCGTGCTTTACGGTATCGCCGCTCCCGATTC
GCAGCGCATCGCCTTCTATCGCCTTCTTGACGAGTTCTTCTGAGCGGGACTCTGGGGTTCGAAATGACCG
ACCAAGCGACGCCCAACCTGCCATCACGAGATTTCGATTCCACCGCCGCCTTCTATGAAAGGTTGGGCTT
CGGAATCGTTTTCCGGGACGCCGGCTGGATGATCCTCCAGCGCGGGGATCTCATGCTGGAGTTCTTCGCC
CACCCCAACTTGTTTATTGCAGCTTATAATGGTTACAAATAAAGCAATAGCATCACAAATTTCACAAATA
AAGCATTTTTTTCACTGCATTCTAGTTGTGGTTTGTCCAAACTCATCAATGTATCTTATCATGTCTGTAT
ACCGTCGACCTCTAGCTAGAGCTTGGCGTAATCATGGTCATAGCTGTTTCCTGTGTGAAATTGTTATCCG
CTCACAATTCCACACAACATACGAGCCGGAAGCATAAAGTGTAAAGCCTGGGGTGCCTAATGAGTGAGCT
AACTCACATTAATTGCGTTGCGCTCACTGCCCGCTTTCCAGTCGGGAAACCTGTCGTGCCAGCTGCATTA
ATGAATCGGCCAACGCGCGGGGAGAGGCGGTTTGCGTATTGGGCGCTCTTCCGCTTCCTCGCTCACTGAC
TCGCTGCGCTCGGTCGTTCGGCTGCGGCGAGCGGTATCAGCTCACTCAAAGGCGGTAATACGGTTATCCA
CAGAATCAGGGGATAACGCAGGAAAGAACATGTGAGCAAAAGGCCAGCAAAAGGCCAGGAACCGTAAAAA
GGCCGCGTTGCTGGCGTTTTTCCATAGGCTCCGCCCCCCTGACGAGCATCACAAAAATCGACGCTCAAGT
CAGAGGTGGCGAAACCCGACAGGACTATAAAGATACCAGGCGTTTCCCCCTGGAAGCTCCCTCGTGCGCT
CTCCTGTTCCGACCCTGCCGCTTACCGGATACCTGTCCGCCTTTCTCCCTTCGGGAAGCGTGGCGCTTTC
TCATAGCTCACGCTGTAGGTATCTCAGTTCGGTGTAGGTCGTTCGCTCCAAGCTGGGCTGTGTGCACGAA
CCCCCCGTTCAGCCCGACCGCTGCGCCTTATCCGGTAACTATCGTCTTGAGTCCAACCCGGTAAGACACG
ACTTATCGCCACTGGCAGCAGCCACTGGTAACAGGATTAGCAGAGCGAGGTATGTAGGCGGTGCTACAGA
GTTCTTGAAGTGGTGGCCTAACTACGGCTACACTAGAAGAACAGTATTTGGTATCTGCGCTCTGCTGAAG
CCAGTTACCTTCGGAAAAAGAGTTGGTAGCTCTTGATCCGGCAAACAAACCACCGCTGGTAGCGGTGGTT
TTTTTGTTTGCAAGCAGCAGATTACGCGCAGAAAAAAAGGATCTCAAGAAGATCCTTTGATCTTTTCTAC
GGGGTCTGACGCTCAGTGGAACGAAAACTCACGTTAAGGGATTTTGGTCATGAGATTATCAAAAAGGATC
TTCACCTAGATCCTTTTAAATTAAAAATGAAGTTTTAAATCAATCTAAAGTATATATGAGTAAACTTGGT
CTGACAGTTACCAATGCTTAATCAGTGAGGCACCTATCTCAGCGATCTGTCTATTTCGTTCATCCATAGT
TGCCTGACTCCCCGTCGTGTAGATAACTACGATACGGGAGGGCTTACCATCTGGCCCCAGTGCTGCAATG
ATACCGCGAGACCCACGCTCACCGGCTCCAGATTTATCAGCAATAAACCAGCCAGCCGGAAGGGCCGAGC
GCAGAAGTGGTCCTGCAACTTTATCCGCCTCCATCCAGTCTATTAATTGTTGCCGGGAAGCTAGAGTAAG
TAGTTCGCCAGTTAATAGTTTGCGCAACGTTGTTGCCATTGCTACAGGCATCGTGGTGTCACGCTCGTCG
TTTGGTATGGCTTCATTCAGCTCCGGTTCCCAACGATCAAGGCGAGTTACATGATCCCCCATGTTGTGCA
AAAAAGCGGTTAGCTCCTTCGGTCCTCCGATCGTTGTCAGAAGTAAGTTGGCCGCAGTGTTATCACTCAT
GGTTATGGCAGCACTGCATAATTCTCTTACTGTCATGCCATCCGTAAGATGCTTTTCTGTGACTGGTGAG
TACTCAACCAAGTCATTCTGAGAATAGTGTATGCGGCGACCGAGTTGCTCTTGCCCGGCGTCAATACGGG
ATAATACCGCGCCACATAGCAGAACTTTAAAAGTGCTCATCATTGGAAAACGTTCTTCGGGGCGAAAACT
CTCAAGGATCTTACCGCTGTTGAGATCCAGTTCGATGTAACCCACTCGTGCACCCAACTGATCTTCAGCA
TCTTTTACTTTCACCAGCGTTTCTGGGTGAGCAAAAACAGGAAGGCAAAATGCCGCAAAAAAGGGAATAA
GGGCGACACGGAAATGTTGAATACTCATACTCTTCCTTTTTCAATATTATTGAA
Features (pLannotate 1.2.2; 21 found; start..end, strand, type, name):
    138..190     -  misc_feature   bom (fragment): basis of mobility region from pBR322
    345..724     +  enhancer       CMV enhancer: human cytomegalovirus immediate early enhancer
    725..928     +  promoter       CMV promoter: human cytomegalovirus (CMV) immediate early promoter
    924..957     +  LTR            5' LTR (truncated) (fragment): truncated 5' long terminal repeat (LTR) from HIV-1
    973..991     +  promoter       T7 promoter: promoter for bacteriophage T7 RNA polymerase
   1033..1746    +  CDS            GFP (S65T): GFP (S65T) is a basic (constitutively fluorescent) green fluorescent protein published in 1995, derived from Aequorea victoria.
   1765..2850    +  CDS            TLNRD1: TLRN1_HUMAN - Also known as MESDC1 From Homo sapiens (Human).
   2897..3121    +  polyA_signal   bGH poly(A) signal: bovine growth hormone polyadenylation signal
   3125..3146    +  promoter       SV40 promoter (fragment): SV40 enhancer and early promoter
   3167..3595    +  rep_origin     f1 ori (sequence partly withheld): f1 bacteriophage origin of replication; arrow indicates direction of (+) strand synthesis
   3609..3938    +  promoter       SV40 promoter: SV40 enhancer and early promoter
   4005..4796    +  CDS            neo: KKA2_KLEPN - Also known as kan, nptII. Experimental evidence at protein level: Swiss-Prot protein existence level 1. Resistance to kanamycin, neomycin, paromomycin, ribostamycin, butirosin and gentamicin B. From Klebsiella pneumoniae.
   4820..4978    +  CDS            ble (fragment): BLE_KLEPN - Experimental evidence at protein level: Swiss-Prot protein existence level 1. Binding protein with a strong affinity to the bleomycin family of antibiotics. Binds to CL990; an antimitotic-antibiotic compound. From Klebsiella pneumoniae.
   4973..5094    +  polyA_signal   SV40 poly(A) signal: SV40 polyadenylation signal
   5167..5183    -  protein_bind   lac operator: The lac repressor binds to the lac operator to inhibit transcription in E. coli. This inhibition can be relieved by adding lactose or isopropyl-β-D-thiogalactopyranoside (IPTG). lac repressor encoded by lacI
   5191..5221    -  promoter       lac promoter: promoter for the E. coli lac operon
   5236..5257    -  protein_bind   CAP binding site: CAP binding activates transcription in the presence of cAMP. E. coli catabolite activator protein
   5270..5362    -  CDS            lacI (fragment): lac repressor; lacI; The lac repressor binds to the lac operator to inhibit transcription in E. coli. This inhibition can be relieved by adding lactose or isopropyl-β-D-thiogalactopyranoside (IPTG).
   5545..6133    -  rep_origin     ori: high-copy-number ColE1/pMB1/pBR322/pUC origin of replication
   6304..7164    -  CDS            AmpR: β-lactamase; bla; confers resistance to ampicillin, carbenicillin, and related antibiotics
   7165..79      -  promoter       AmpR promoter (across the origin): bla
