[The description below was written by a language model from this plasmid's Addgene catalogue record and pLannotate feature annotations shown in this document.]
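Description:
TLNRD1_2E_eGFP is a 7,190 nt mammalian expression plasmid built on the pcDNA3.1(+)-N-eGFP backbone. It is propagated in E. coli through a high-copy ColE1/pUC-type origin and selected with ampicillin via the β-lactamase (AmpR) gene and its promoter. An f1 origin is also present. For mammalian cells, the backbone carries a neomycin phosphotransferase (neo) cassette driven by the SV40 enhancer/early promoter and ended by an SV40 polyadenylation signal, which would allow G418 selection of stable transfectants. The short annotated fragments of bom, ble, lacI, an HIV-1 LTR and a second SV40 promoter are partial matches called by the automated annotation, probably backbone remnants rather than functional elements.

The expression cassette uses the human cytomegalovirus immediate-early enhancer and promoter, followed by a T7 promoter, to drive a green fluorescent protein coding sequence. The annotation tool labels it GFP (S65T), while the catalogue describes it as eGFP. It sits directly upstream of human TLNRD1 (also known as MESDC1), giving an N-terminally tagged eGFP-TLNRD1 fusion, and transcription ends at the bovine growth hormone polyadenylation signal. The TLNRD1 insert was made by gene synthesis and cloned between the BamHI and XhoI sites. It carries two charge-reversal substitutions, K192E and R233E, which give the construct its "2E" name.

The plasmid is intended for expressing and imaging this fluorescent TLNRD1 double mutant in mammalian cells. The associated study examines TLNRD1 as a component of the CCM complex and a regulator of endothelial barrier integrity. The record does not state which property or interaction the two mutations are meant to alter.
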