Addgene plasmid #208884: TLNRD1_2E_eGFP
Purpose: Express eGFP-TLNRD1 with the K192E and R233E mutations in mammalian cells.
Depositing lab: Guillaume Jacquemet. Depositing organization: Abo Akademi University. Publication: TLNRD1 is a CCM complex component and regulates endothelial barrier integrity. Ball NJ, Ghimire S, Follain G, Pajari AO, Wurzinger D, Vaitkeviciute M, Cowell AR, Berki B, Ivaska J, Paatero I, Goult BT, Jacquemet G. J Cell Biol. 2024 Sep 2;223(9):e202310030. doi: 10.1083/jcb.202310030. Epub 2024 Jul 16. PubMed 39013281.
Backbone
  Vector backbone: pcDNA3.1(+)-N-eGFP
  Vector type: Mammalian Expression
Growth in bacteria
  Bacterial resistance: Ampicillin, 100 μg/mL
  Growth temperature: 37°C
  Growth strain: DH5alpha
  Copy number: Unknown
Gene/Insert
  Gene/Insert name: TLNRD1 (alt name: MESDC1)
  Species: H. sapiens (human)
  Mutation: mutations K192E and R233E
  Entrez Gene: TLNRD1 (a.k.a. MESDC1)
  Tag / fusion protein: eGFP
  Cloning method: Restriction Enzyme; 5′ cloning site BamHI (unknown if destroyed); 3′ cloning site XhoI (unknown if destroyed)
  Sequencing primers: 5′ CMV
Resource information
  A portion of this plasmid was derived from a plasmid made by: This construct was purchased from GenScript. Briefly, the gene fragments were synthesized using gene synthesis and cloned into pcDNA3.1(+)-N-eGFP using the BamHI/XhoI sites.
Terms and licenses: Academic/Nonprofit Terms; Industry Terms: Not Available to Industry
How to cite: TLNRD1_2E_eGFP was a gift from Guillaume Jacquemet (Addgene plasmid # 208884 ; http://n2t.net/addgene:208884 ; RRID:Addgene_208884)
